>Addgene plasmid #59804 | pcDNA5 FRT TO Myc ArA WT | depositor full sequence | sequence record 94493 | Full Sequence
GACGGATCGGGAGATCTCCCGATCCCCTATGGTGCACTCTCAGTACAATCTGCTCTGATGCCGCATAGTT
AAGCCAGTATCTGCTCCCTGCTTGTGTGTTGGAGGTCGCTGAGTAGTGCGCGAGCAAAATTTAAGCTACA
ACAAGGCAAGGCTTGACCGACAATTGCATGAAGAATCTGCTTAGGGTTAGGCGTTTTGCGCTGCTTCGCG
ATGTACGGGCCAGATATACGCGTTGACATTGATTATTGACTAGTTATTAATAGTAATCAATTACGGGGTC
ATTAGTTCATAGCCCATATATGGAGTTCCGCGTTACATAACTTACGGTAAATGGCCCGCCTGGCTGACCG
CCCAACGACCCCCGCCCATTGACGTCAATAATGACGTATGTTCCCATAGTAACGCCAATAGGGACTTTCC
ATTGACGTCAATGGGTGGAGTATTTACGGTAAACTGCCCACTTGGCAGTACATCAAGTGTATCATATGCC
AAGTACGCCCCCTATTGACGTCAATGACGGTAAATGGCCCGCCTGGCATTATGCCCAGTACATGACCTTA
TGGGACTTTCCTACTTGGCAGTACATCTACGTATTAGTCATCGCTATTACCATGGTGATGCGGTTTTGGC
AGTACATCAATGGGCGTGGATAGCGGTTTGACTCACGGGGATTTCCAAGTCTCCACCCCATTGACGTCAA
TGGGAGTTTGTTTTGGCACCAAAATCAACGGGACTTTCCAAAATGTCGTAACAACTCCGCCCCATTGACG
CAAATGGGCGGTAGGCGTGTACGGTGGGAGGTCTATATAAGCAGAGCTCTCCCTATCAGTGATAGAGATC
TCCCTATCAGTGATAGAGATCGTCGACGAGCTCGTTTAGTGAACCGTCAGATCGCCTGGAGACGCCATCC
ACGCTGTTTTGACCTCCATAGAAGACACCGGGACCGATCCAGCCTCCGGACTCTAGCGTTTAAACTTAAG
CTTGGTACCCCGGGGAATTCGGCAGATCCCGAGGTCCGACAGCGCCCGGCCCAGATCCCCACGCCTGCCA
GGAGCAAGCCGAGAGCCAGCCGGCCGGCGCACTCCGACTCCGAGCAGTCTCTGTCCTTCGACCCGAGCCC
CGCGCCCTTTCCGGGACCCCTGCCCCGCGGATGGAGCAGAAGCTCATCTCAGAAGAAGACCTCGAGGGAT
CCGACCGATCTAAAGAAAACTGCATTTCAGGACCTGTTAAGGCTACAGCTCCAGTTGGAGGTCCAAAACG
TGTTCTCGTGACTCAGCAATTTCCTTGTCAGAATCCATTACCTGTAAATAGTGGCCAGGCTCAGCGGGTC
TTGTGTCCTTCAAATTCTTCCCAGCGCGTTCCTTTGCAAGCACAAAAGCTTGTCTCCAGTCACAAGCCGG
TTCAGAATCAGAAGCAGAAGCAATTGCAGGCAACCAGTGTACCTCATCCTGTCTCCAGGCCACTGAATAA
CACCCAAAAGAGCAAGCAGCCCCTGCCATCGGCACCTGAAAATAATCCTGAGGAGGAACTGGCATCAAAA
CAGAAAAATGAAGAATCAAAAAAGAGGCAGTGGGCTTTGGAAGACTTTGAAATTGGTCGCCCTCTGGGTA
AAGGAAAGTTTGGTAATGTTTATTTGGCAAGAGAAAAGCAAAGCAAGTTTATTCTGGCTCTTAAAGTGTT
ATTTAAAGCTCAGCTGGAGAAAGCCGGAGTGGAGCATCAGCTCAGAAGAGAAGTAGAAATACAGTCCCAC
CTTCGGCATCCTAATATTCTTAGACTGTATGGTTATTTCCATGATGCTACCAGAGTCTACCTAATTCTGG
AATATGCACCACTTGGAACAGTTTATAGAGAACTTCAGAAACTTTCAAAGTTTGATGAGCAGAGAACTGC
TACTTATATAACAGAATTGGCAAATGCCCTGTCTTACTGTCATTCGAAGAGAGTTATTCATAGAGACATT
AAGCCAGAGAACTTACTTCTTGGATCAGCTGGAGAGCTTAAAATTGCAGATTTTGGGTGGTCAGTACATG
CTCCATCTTCCAGGAGGACCACTCTCTGTGGCACCCTGGACTACCTGCCCCCTGAAATGATTGAAGGTCG
GATGCATGATGAGAAGGTGGATCTCTGGAGCCTTGGAGTTCTTTGCTATGAATTTTTAGTTGGGAAGCCT
CCTTTTGAGGCAAACACATACCAAGAGACCTACAAAAGAATATCACGGGTTGAATTCACATTCCCTGACT
TTGTAACAGAGGGAGCCAGGGACCTCATTTCAAGACTGTTGAAGCATAATCCCAGCCAGAGGCCAATGCT
CAGAGAAGTACTTGAACACCCCTGGATCACAGCAAATTCATCAAAACCATCAAATTGCCAAAACAAAGAA
TCAGCTAGCAAACAGTCTTAGGCGGCCGCGGGCCCGTTTAAACCCGCTGATCAGCCTCGACTGTGCCTTC
TAGTTGCCAGCCATCTGTTGTTTGCCCCTCCCCCGTGCCTTCCTTGACCCTGGAAGGTGCCACTCCCACT
GTCCTTTCCTAATAAAATGAGGAAATTGCATCGCATTGTCTGAGTAGGTGTCATTCTATTCTGGGGGGTG
GGGTGGGGCAGGACAGCAAGGGGGAGGATTGGGAAGACAATAGCAGGCATGCTGGGGATGCGGTGGGCTC
TATGGCTTCTGAGGCGGAAAGAACCAGCTGGGGCTCTAGGGGGTATCCCC
[124 nt withheld, positions 2711-2834]
C
[91 nt withheld, positions 2836-2926]
AGGGTGATGGTTCACGTACCTAGAAGTTCCTATTCCGAAGTTCCTATTCTCTAGAAAGTATAGGAACTTC
CTTGGCCAAAAAGCCTGAACTCACCGCGACGTCTGTCGAGAAGTTTCTGATCGAAAAGTTCGACAGCGTC
TCCGACCTGATGCAGCTCTCGGAGGGCGAAGAATCTCGTGCTTTCAGCTTCGATGTAGGAGGGCGTGGAT
ATGTCCTGCGGGTAAATAGCTGCGCCGATGGTTTCTACAAAGATCGTTATGTTTATCGGCACTTTGCATC
GGCCGCGCTCCCGATTCCGGAAGTGCTTGACATTGGGGAATTCAGCGAGAGCCTGACCTATTGCATCTCC
CGCCGTGCACAGGGTGTCACGTTGCAAGACCTGCCTGAAACCGAACTGCCCGCTGTTCTGCAGCCGGTCG
CGGAGGCCATGGATGCGATCGCTGCGGCCGATCTTAGCCAGACGAGCGGGTTCGGCCCATTCGGACCGCA
AGGAATCGGTCAATACACTACATGGCGTGATTTCATATGCGCGATTGCTGATCCCCATGTGTATCACTGG
CAAACTGTGATGGACGACACCGTCAGTGCGTCCGTCGCGCAGGCTCTCGATGAGCTGATGCTTTGGGCCG
AGGACTGCCCCGAAGTCCGGCACCTCGTGCACGCGGATTTCGGCTCCAACAATGTCCTGACGGACAATGG
CCGCATAACAGCGGTCATTGACTGGAGCGAGGCGATGTTCGGGGATTCCCAATACGAGGTCGCCAACATC
TTCTTCTGGAGGCCGTGGTTGGCTTGTATGGAGCAGCAGACGCGCTACTTCGAGCGGAGGCATCCGGAGC
TTGCAGGATCGCCGCGGCTCCGGGCGTATATGCTCCGCATTGGTCTTGACCAACTCTATCAGAGCTTGGT
TGACGGCAATTTCGATGATGCAGCTTGGGCGCAGGGTCGATGCGACGCAATCGTCCGATCCGGAGCCGGG
ACTGTCGGGCGTACACAAATCGCCCGCAGAAGCGCGGCCGTCTGGACCGATGGCTGTGTAGAAGTACTCG
CCGATAGTGGAAACCGACGCCCCAGCACTCGTCCGAGGGCAAAGGAATAGCACGTACTACGAGATTTCGA
TTCCACCGCCGCCTTCTATGAAAGGTTGGGCTTCGGAATCGTTTTCCGGGACGCCGGCTGGATGATCCTC
CAGCGCGGGGATCTCATGCTGGAGTTCTTCGCCCACCCCAACTTGTTTATTGCAGCTTATAATGGTTACA
AATAAAGCAATAGCATCACAAATTTCACAAATAAAGCATTTTTTTCACTGCATTCTAGTTGTGGTTTGTC
CAAACTCATCAATGTATCTTATCATGTCTGTATACCGTCGACCTCTAGCTAGAGCTTGGCGTAATCATGG
TCATAGCTGTTTCCTGTGTGAAATTGTTATCCGCTCACAATTCCACACAACATACGAGCCGGAAGCATAA
AGTGTAAAGCCTGGGGTGCCTAATGAGTGAGCTAACTCACATTAATTGCGTTGCGCTCACTGCCCGCTTT
CCAGTCGGGAAACCTGTCGTGCCAGCTGCATTAATGAATCGGCCAACGCGCGGGGAGAGGCGGTTTGCGT
ATTGGGCGCTCTTCCGCTTCCTCGCTCACTGACTCGCTGCGCTCGGTCGTTCGGCTGCGGCGAGCGGTAT
CAGCTCACTCAAAGGCGGTAATACGGTTATCCACAGAATCAGGGGATAACGCAGGAAAGAACATGTGAGC
AAAAGGCCAGCAAAAGGCCAGGAACCGTAAAAAGGCCGCGTTGCTGGCGTTTTTCCATAGGCTCCGCCCC
CCTGACGAGCATCACAAAAATCGACGCTCAAGTCAGAGGTGGCGAAACCCGACAGGACTATAAAGATACC
AGGCGTTTCCCCCTGGAAGCTCCCTCGTGCGCTCTCCTGTTCCGACCCTGCCGCTTACCGGATACCTGTC
CGCCTTTCTCCCTTCGGGAAGCGTGGCGCTTTCTCATAGCTCACGCTGTAGGTATCTCAGTTCGGTGTAG
GTCGTTCGCTCCAAGCTGGGCTGTGTGCACGAACCCCCCGTTCAGCCCGACCGCTGCGCCTTATCCGGTA
ACTATCGTCTTGAGTCCAACCCGGTAAGACACGACTTATCGCCACTGGCAGCAGCCACTGGTAACAGGAT
TAGCAGAGCGAGGTATGTAGGCGGTGCTACAGAGTTCTTGAAGTGGTGGCCTAACTACGGCTACACTAGA
AGAACAGTATTTGGTATCTGCGCTCTGCTGAAGCCAGTTACCTTCGGAAAAAGAGTTGGTAGCTCTTGAT
CCGGCAAACAAACCACCGCTGGTAGCGGTGGTTTTTTTGTTTGCAAGCAGCAGATTACGCGCAGAAAAAA
AGGATCTCAAGAAGATCCTTTGATCTTTTCTACGGGGTCTGACGCTCAGTGGAACGAAAACTCACGTTAA
GGGATTTTGGTCATGAGATTATCAAAAAGGATCTTCACCTAGATCCTTTTAAATTAAAAATGAAGTTTTA
AATCAATCTAAAGTATATATGAGTAAACTTGGTCTGACAGTTACCAATGCTTAATCAGTGAGGCACCTAT
CTCAGCGATCTGTCTATTTCGTTCATCCATAGTTGCCTGACTCCCCGTCGTGTAGATAACTACGATACGG
GAGGGCTTACCATCTGGCCCCAGTGCTGCAATGATACCGCGAGACCCACGCTCACCGGCTCCAGATTTAT
CAGCAATAAACCAGCCAGCCGGAAGGGCCGAGCGCAGAAGTGGTCCTGCAACTTTATCCGCCTCCATCCA
GTCTATTAATTGTTGCCGGGAAGCTAGAGTAAGTAGTTCGCCAGTTAATAGTTTGCGCAACGTTGTTGCC
ATTGCTACAGGCATCGTGGTGTCACGCTCGTCGTTTGGTATGGCTTCATTCAGCTCCGGTTCCCAACGAT
CAAGGCGAGTTACATGATCCCCCATGTTGTGCAAAAAAGCGGTTAGCTCCTTCGGTCCTCCGATCGTTGT
CAGAAGTAAGTTGGCCGCAGTGTTATCACTCATGGTTATGGCAGCACTGCATAATTCTCTTACTGTCATG
CCATCCGTAAGATGCTTTTCTGTGACTGGTGAGTACTCAACCAAGTCATTCTGAGAATAGTGTATGCGGC
GACCGAGTTGCTCTTGCCCGGCGTCAATACGGGATAATACCGCGCCACATAGCAGAACTTTAAAAGTGCT
CATCATTGGAAAACGTTCTTCGGGGCGAAAACTCTCAAGGATCTTACCGCTGTTGAGATCCAGTTCGATG
TAACCCACTCGTGCACCCAACTGATCTTCAGCATCTTTTACTTTCACCAGCGTTTCTGGGTGAGCAAAAA
CAGGAAGGCAAAATGCCGCAAAAAAGGGAATAAGGGCGACACGGAAATGTTGAATACTCATACTCTTCCT
TTTTCAATATTATTGAAGCATTTATCAGGGTTATTGTCTCATGAGCGGATACATATTTGAATGTATTTAG
AAAAATAAACAAATAGGGGTTCCGCGCACATTTCCCCGAAAAGTGCCACCTGACGTC
Features (pLannotate 1.2.2; 21 found; start..end, strand, type, name):
     28..80      -  misc_feature   bom (fragment): basis of mobility region from pBR322
    235..614     +  enhancer       CMV enhancer: human cytomegalovirus immediate early enhancer
    615..818     +  promoter       CMV promoter: human cytomegalovirus (CMV) immediate early promoter
    820..839     +  promoter       PLtetO-1 promoter (fragment): modified phage lambda PL promoter with tet operator sites (Lutz and Bujard, 1997)
    841..860     +  promoter       PLtetO-1 promoter (fragment): modified phage lambda PL promoter with tet operator sites (Lutz and Bujard, 1997)
    868..901     +  promoter       TRE3GV promoter (fragment): 3rd-generation Tet-responsive promoter that can be activated by binding of Tet-On® 3G, optimized for retroviral and lentiviral vectors
   1193..2398    +  CDS            AURKA: AURKA_HUMAN - Also known as AIK, AIRK1, ARK1, AURA, AYK1, BTAK, IAK1, STK15, STK6. Experimental evidence at protein level: Swiss-Prot protein existence level 1. Mitotic serine/threonine kinase that contributes to the regulation of cell cycle progression (PubMed:26246606, PubMed:12390251, PubMed:18615013, PubMed:11039908, PubMed:17125279, PubMed:17360485). Associates with the centrosome and the spindle microtubules during mitosis and plays a critical role in various mitotic events including the establishment of mitotic spindle, centrosome duplication, centrosome separation as well as maturation
   2441..2665    +  polyA_signal   bGH poly(A) signal: bovine growth hormone polyadenylation signal
   2669..2690    +  promoter       SV40 promoter (fragment): SV40 enhancer and early promoter
   2711..2944    +  rep_origin     f1 ori (fragment) (sequence partly withheld): f1 bacteriophage origin of replication; arrow indicates direction of (+) strand synthesis
   2949..2996    +  protein_bind   FRT: FLP-mediated recombination occurs in the 8-bp core sequence TCTAGAAA (Turan and Bode, 2011). FLP recombinase from the Saccharomyces cerevisiae 2μ plasmid
   3004..4026    +  CDS            HygR: aminoglycoside phosphotransferase from E. coli; aph(4)-Ia; confers resistance to hygromycin
   4036..4161    +  CDS            ble (fragment): BLE_KLEPN - Experimental evidence at protein level: Swiss-Prot protein existence level 1. Binding protein with a strong affinity to the bleomycin family of antibiotics. Binds to CL990; an antimitotic-antibiotic compound. From Klebsiella pneumoniae.
   4156..4277    +  polyA_signal   SV40 poly(A) signal: SV40 polyadenylation signal
   4350..4366    -  protein_bind   lac operator: The lac repressor binds to the lac operator to inhibit transcription in E. coli. This inhibition can be relieved by adding lactose or isopropyl-β-D-thiogalactopyranoside (IPTG). lac repressor encoded by lacI
   4374..4404    -  promoter       lac promoter: promoter for the E. coli lac operon
   4419..4440    -  protein_bind   CAP binding site: CAP binding activates transcription in the presence of cAMP. E. coli catabolite activator protein
   4453..4545    -  CDS            lacI (fragment): lac repressor; lacI; The lac repressor binds to the lac operator to inhibit transcription in E. coli. This inhibition can be relieved by adding lactose or isopropyl-β-D-thiogalactopyranoside (IPTG).
   4728..5316    -  rep_origin     ori: high-copy-number ColE1/pMB1/pBR322/pUC origin of replication
   5487..6347    -  CDS            AmpR: β-lactamase; bla; confers resistance to ampicillin, carbenicillin, and related antibiotics
   6348..6452    -  promoter       AmpR promoter: bla
