[The description below was written by a language model from this plasmid's Addgene catalogue record and pLannotate feature annotations shown in this document.]
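Description:
pcDNA5 FRT TO Myc ArA WT is a mammalian expression plasmid built on the Invitrogen pcDNA5/FRT/TO backbone. It is designed for site-specific genomic integration and tetracycline-inducible expression of wild-type human Aurora A kinase (AURKA) carrying an N-terminal Myc epitope tag. In bacteria it is maintained as a high-copy plasmid through a ColE1/pUC-type origin and selected with ampicillin via the β-lactamase gene and its own promoter. The 6,483 nt annotated sequence also shows small remnants typical of this vector family, including lac promoter/operator elements and fragments of f1 ori, bom and lacI.

The expression cassette is driven by the hybrid CMV/TetO2 promoter. The CMV immediate-early enhancer and promoter are followed directly by two short tet operator matches, which the automated annotation labels as fragments of other tet-regulated promoters. In cells that express the Tet repressor, binding at these operators keeps transcription off until tetracycline or doxycycline is added. The AURKA coding sequence lies downstream and is terminated by the bovine growth hormone polyadenylation signal. The Myc tag is listed in the catalogue entry but is not annotated separately in the feature table.

Downstream of this cassette, an FRT site sits immediately ahead of a hygromycin resistance gene, with no full promoter annotated upstream of it, followed by an SV40 poly(A) signal. In the standard design of this backbone, FLP-mediated recombination into a host cell line carrying a genomic FRT site places that gene behind a resident promoter. Hygromycin resistance then selects for correct single-copy integrants. The result is isogenic stable lines with inducible Myc–Aurora A, suited to studies of mitotic kinase function. The associated work concerned validation of Aurora kinases as anti-cancer drug targets.
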