Addgene plasmid #59804: pcDNA5 FRT TO Myc ArA WT
Purpose: Allows the integration of Myc ArA in the genome and Tet-inducible expression
Depositing lab: Stephen Taylor. Depositing organization: University of Manchester. Publication: Validating Aurora B as an anti-cancer drug target. Girdler F, Gascoigne KE, Eyers PA, Hartmuth S, Crafter C, Foote KM, Keen NJ, Taylor SS. J Cell Sci. 2006 Sep 1;119(Pt 17):3664-75. Epub 2006 Aug 15. 10.1242/jcs.03145 PubMed 16912073.
Backbone
  Vector backbone: pcDNA5/FRT/TO
  Backbone manufacturer: Invitrogen
  Vector type: Mammalian Expression
  Selectable markers: Hygromycin
Growth in bacteria
  Bacterial resistance: Ampicillin, 100 μg/mL
  Growth temperature: 37°C
  Growth strain: DH5alpha
  Copy number: High Copy
Gene/Insert
  Gene/Insert name: Aurora A
  Species: H. sapiens (human)
  Entrez Gene: AURKA (a.k.a. AIK, ARK1, AURA, BTAK, PPP1R47, STK15, STK6, STK7)
  Promoter: hybrid human cytomegalovirus (CMV)/TetO2 promoter
  Tag / fusion protein: Myc (N terminal on insert)
  Cloning method: Unknown
  Sequencing primers: 5′ CMV-F; 3′ BGH-rev
Terms and licenses: Academic/Nonprofit Terms; Industry Terms: Not Available to Industry
How to cite: pcDNA5 FRT TO Myc ArA WT was a gift from Stephen Taylor (Addgene plasmid # 59804 ; http://n2t.net/addgene:59804 ; RRID:Addgene_59804)
