>Addgene plasmid #59804 | pcDNA5 FRT TO Myc ArA WT | addgene partial sequence | sequence record 96445 | CMV-F 5'-CGCAAATGGGCGGTAGGCGTG-3'
TATCAGTGATAGAGATCTCCCTATCAGTGATAGAGATCGTCGACGAGCTCGTTTAGTGAACCGTCAGATC
GCCTGGAGACGCCATCCACGCTGTTTTGACCTCCATAGAAGACACCGGGACCGATCCAGCCTCCGGACTC
TAGCGTTTAAACTTAAGCTTGGTACCCCGGGGAATTCGGCAGATCCCGAGGTCCGACAGCGCCCGGCCCA
GATCCCCACGCCTGCCAGGAGCAAGCCGAGAGCCAGCCGGCCGGCGCACTCCGACTCCGAGCAGTCTCTG
TCCTTCGACCCGAGCCCCGCGCCCTTTCCGGGACCCCTGCCCCGCGGATGGAGCAGAAGCTCATCTCAGA
AGAAGACCTCGAGGGATCCGACCGATCTAAAGAAAACTGCATTTCAGGACCTGTTAAGGCTACAGCTCCA
GTTGGAGGTCCAAAACGTGTTCTCGTGACTCAGCAATTTCCTTGTCAGAATCCATTACCTGTAAATAGTG
GCCAGGCTCAGCGGGTCTTGTGTCCTTCAAATTCTTCCCAGCGCGTTCCTTTGCAAGCACAAAAGCTTGT
CTCCAGTCACAAGCCGGTTCAGAATCAGAAGCAGAAGCAATTGCAGGCAACCAGTGTACCTCATCCTGTC
TCCAGGCCACTGAATAACACCCAAAAGAGCAAGCAGCCCCTGCCATCGGCACCTGAAAATAATCCTGAGG
AGGAACTGGCATCAAAACAGAAAAATGAAGAATCAAAAAAGAGGCAGTGGGCTTTGGAAGACTTTGAAAT
TGGTCGCCCTCT
