>Addgene plasmid #59804 | pcDNA5 FRT TO Myc ArA WT | addgene partial sequence | sequence record 96447 | BGH-rev 5'-TAGAAGGCACAGTCGAGG-3'
AGACTGTTTGCTAGCTGATTCTTTGTTTTGGCAATTTGATGGTTTTGATGAATTTGCTGTGATCCAGGGG
TGTTCAAGTACTTCTCTGAGCATTGGCCTCTGGCTGGGATTATGCTTCAACAGTCTTGAAATGAGGTCCC
TGGCTCCCTCTGTTACAAAGTCAGGGAATGTGAATTCAACCCGTGATATTCTTTTGTAGGTCTCTTGGTA
TGTGTTTGCCTCAAAAGGAGGCTTCCCAACTAAAAATTCATAGCAAAGAACTCCAAGGCTCCAGAGATCC
ACCTTCTCATCATGCATCCGACCTTCAATCATTTCAGGGGGCAGGTAGTCCAGGGTGCCACAGAGAGTGG
TCCTCCTGGAAGATGGAGCATGTACTGACCACCCAAAATCTGCAATTTTAAGCTCTCCAGCTGATCCAAG
AAGTAAGTTCTCTGGCTTAATGTCTCTATGAATAACTCTCTTCGAATGACAGTAAGACAGGGCATTTGCC
AATTCTGTTATATAAGTAGCAGTTCTCTGCTCATCAAACTTTGAAAGTTTCTGAAGTTCTCTATAAACTG
TTCCAAGTGGTGCATATTCCAGAATTAGGTAGACTCTGGTAGCATCATGGAAATAACCATACAGTCTAAG
AATATTAGGATGCCGAAGGTGGGACTGTATTTCTACTTCTCTTCTGAGCTGATGCTCCACTCCGGCTTTC
TCCAGCTGAGC
